>Addgene plasmid #100115 | pSN30 | addgene full sequence | sequence record 193265 | Addgene NGS Result
GGGGTTGGGGTTGCGCCTTTTCCAAGGCAGCCCTGGGTTTGCGCAGGGACGCGGCTGCTCTGGGCGTGGT
TCCGGGAAACGCAGCGGCGCCGACCCTGGGTCTCGCACATTCTTCACGTCCGTTCGCAGCGTCACCCGGA
TCTTCGCCGCTACCCTTGTGGGCCCCCCGGCGACGCTTCCTGCTCCGCCCCTAAGTCGGGAAGGTTCCTT
GCGGTTCGCGGCGTGCCGGACGTGACAAACGGAAGCCGCACGTCTCACTAGTACCCTCGCAGACGGACAG
CGCCAGGGAGCAATGGCAGCGCGCCGACCGCGATGGGCTGTGGCCAATAGCGGCTGCTCAGCAGGGCGCG
CCGAGAGCAGCGGCCGGGAAGGGGCGGTGCGGGAGGCGGGGTGTGGGGCGGTAGTGTGGGCCCTGTTCCT
GCCCGCGCGGTGTTCCGCATTCTGCAAGCCTCCGGAGCGCACGTCGGCAGTCGGCTCCCTCGTTGACCGA
ATCACCGACCTCTCTCCCCAGGGGGATCCACCGGTATGGTGAGCAAGGGCGAGGAGGATAACATGGCCAT
CATCAAGGAGTTCATGCGCTTCAAGGTGCACATGGAGGGCTCCGTGAACGGCCACGAGTTCGAGATCGAG
GGCGAGGGCGAGGGCCGCCCCTACGAGGGCACCCAGACCGCCAAGCTGAAGGTGACCAAGGGTGGCCCCC
TGCCCTTCGCCTGGGACATCCTGTCCCCTCAGTTCATGTACGGCTCCAAGGCCTACGTGAAGCACCCCGC
CGACATCCCCGACTACTTGAAGCTGTCCTTCCCCGAGGGCTTCAAGTGGGAGCGCGTGATGAACTTCGAG
GACGGCGGCGTGGTGACCGTGACCCAGGACTCCTCCCTGCAGGACGGCGAGTTCATCTACAAGGTGAAGC
TGCGCGGCACCAACTTCCCCTCCGACGGCCCCGTAATGCAGAAGAAGACCATGGGCTGGGAGGCCTCCTC
CGAGCGGATGTACCCCGAGGACGGCGCCCTGAAGGGCGAGATCAAGCAGAGGCTGAAGCTGAAGGACGGC
GGCCACTACGACGCTGAGGTCAAGACCACCTACAAGGCCAAGAAGCCCGTGCAGCTGCCCGGCGCCTACA
ACGTCAACATCAAGTTGGACATCACCTCCCACAACGAGGACTACACCATCGTGGAACAGTACGAACGCGC
CGAGGGCCGCCACTCCACCGGCGGCATGGACGAGCTGTACAAGGGATCTGGAGCAACAAACTTCTCACTA
CTCAAACAAGCAGGTGACGTGGAGGAGAATCCCGGCCCTATGGCTGTCAGCGACGCGCTGCTCCCATCTT
TCTCCACGTTCGCGTCTGGCCCGGCGGGAAGGGAGAAGACACTGCGTCAAGCAGGTGCCCCGAATAACCG
CTGGCGGGAGGAGCTCTCCCACATGAAGCGACTTCCCCCAGTGCTTCCCGGCCGCCCCTATGACCTGGCG
GCGGCGACCGTGGCCACAGACCTGGAGAGCGGCGGAGCCGGTGCGGCTTGCGGCGGTAGCAACCTGGCGC
CCCTACCTCGGAGAGAGACCGAGGAGTTCAACGATCTCCTGGACCTGGACTTTATTCTCTCCAATTCGCT
GACCCATCCTCCGGAGTCAGTGGCCGCCACCGTGTCCTCGTCAGCGTCAGCCTCCTCTTCGTCGTCGCCG
TCGAGCAGCGGCCCTGCCAGCGCGCCCTCCACCTGCAGCTTCACCTATCCGATCCGGGCCGGGAACGACC
CGGGCGTGGCGCCGGGCGGCACGGGCGGAGGCCTCCTCTATGGCAGGGAGTCCGCTCCCCCTCCGACGGC
TCCCTTCAACCTGGCGGACATCAACGACGTGAGCCCCTCGGGCGGCTTCGTGGCCGAGCTCCTGCGGCCA
GAATTGGACCCGGTGTACATTCCGCCGCAGCAGCCGCAGCCGCCAGGTGGCGGGCTGATGGGCAAGTTCG
TGCTGAAGGCGTCGCTGAGCGCCCCTGGCAGCGAGTACGGCAGCCCGTCGGTCATCAGCGTCAGCAAAGG
CAGCCCTGACGGCAGCCACCCGGTGGTGGTGGCGCCCTACAACGGCGGGCCGCCGCGCACGTGCCCCAAG
ATCAAGCAGGAGGCGGTCTCTTCGTGCACCCACTTGGGCGCTGGACCCCCTCTCAGCAATGGCCACCGGC
CGGCTGCACACGACTTCCCCCTGGGGCGGCAGCTCCCCAGCAGGACTACCCCGACCCTGGGTCTTGAGGA
AGTGCTGAGCAGCAGGGACTGTCACCCTGCCCTGCCGCTTCCTCCCGGCTTCCATCCCCACCCGGGGCCC
AATTACCCATCCTTCCTGCCCGATCAGATGCAGCCGCAAGTCCCGCCGCTCCATTACCAAGAGCTCATGC
CACCCGGTTCCTGCATGCCAGAGGAGCCCAAGCCAAAGAGGGGAAGACGATCGTGGCCCCGGAAAAGGAC
CGCCACCCACACTTGTGATTACGCGGGCTGCGGCAAAACCTACACAAAGAGTTCCCATCTCAAGGCACAC
CTGCGAACCCACACAGGTGAGAAACCTTACCACTGTGACTGGGACGGCTGTGGATGGAAATTCGCCCGCT
CAGATGAACTGACCAGGCACTACCGTAAACACACGGGGCACCGCCCGTTCCAGTGCCAAAAATGCGACCG
AGCATTTTCCAGGTCGGACCACCTCGCCTTACACATGAAGAGGCATTTTCCGGCCGACGCCCTTGACGAT
TTTGACTTAGACATGCTCCCAGCCGATGCCCTTGACGACTTTGACCTTGATATGCTGCCTGCTGACGCTC
TTGACGATTTTGACCTTGACATGCTCCCCGGGTAAGTCGACAATCAACCTCTGGATTACAAAATTTGTGA
AAGATTGACTGGTATTCTTAACTATGTTGCTCCTTTTACGCTATGTGGATACGCTGCTTTAATGCCTTTG
TATCATGCTATTGCTTCCCGTATGGCTTTCATTTTCTCCTCCTTGTATAAATCCTGGTTGCTGTCTCTTT
ATGAGGAGTTGTGGCCCGTTGTCAGGCAACGTGGCGTGGTGTGCACTGTGTTTGCTGACGCAACCCCCAC
TGGTTGGGGCATTGCCACCACCTGTCAGCTCCTTTCCGGGACTTTCGCTTTCCCCCTCCCTATTGCCACG
GCGGAACTCATCGCCGCCTGCCTTGCCCGCTGCTGGACAGGGGCTCGGCTGTTGGGCACTGACAATTCCG
TGGTGTTGTCGGGGAAGCTGACGTCCTTTCCATGGCTGCTCGCCTGTGTTGCCACCTGGATTCTGCGCGG
GACGTCCTTCTGCTACGTCCCTTCGGCCCTCAATCCAGCGGACCTTCCTTCCCGCGGCCTGCTGCCGGCT
CTGCGGCCTCTTCCGCGTCTTCGCCTTCGCCCTCAGACGAGTCGGATCTCCCTTTGGGCCGCCTCCCCGC
CTGGAATTCGAGCTCGGTACCTTTAAGACCAATGACTTACAAGGCAGCTGTAGATCTTAGCCACTTTTTA
AAAGAAAAGGGGGGACTGGAAGGGCTAATTCACTCCCAACGAAGACAAGATATCCTGCTAGCTCCGGATC
CGGACCTGTACTGGGTCTCTCTGGTTAGACCAGATCTGAGCCTGGGAGCTCTCTGGCTAACTAGGGAACC
CACTGCTTAAGCCTCAATAAAGCTTGCCTTGAGTGCTTCAAGTAGTGTGTGCCCGTCTGTTGTGTGACTC
TGGTAACTAGAGATCCCTCAGACCCTTTTAGTCAGTGTGGAAAATCTCTAGCAGTAGTAGTTCATGTCAT
CTTATTATTCAGTATTTATAACTTGCAAAGAAATGAATATCAGAGAGTGAGAGGAACTTGTTTATTGCAG
CTTATAATGGTTACAAATAAAGCAATAGCATCACAAATTTCACAAATAAAGCATTTTTTTCACTGCATTC
TAGTTGTGGTTTGTCCAAACTCATCAATGTATCTTATCATGTCTGGCTCTAGCTATCCCGCCCCTAACTC
CGCCCATCCCGCCCCTAACTCCGCCCAGTTCCGCCCATTCTCCGCCCCATGGCTGACTAATTTTTTTTAT
TTATGCAGAGGCCGAGGCCGCCTCGGCCTCTGAGCTATTCCAGAAGTAGTGAGGAGGCTTTTTTGGAGGC
CTAGGGACGTACCCAATTCGCCCTATAGTGAGTCGTATTACGCGCGCTCACTGGCCGTCGTTTTACAACG
TCGTGACTGGGAAAACCCTGGCGTTACCCAACTTAATCGCCTTGCAGCACATCCCCCTTTCGCCAGCTGG
CGTAATAGCGAAGAGGCCCGCACCGATCGCCCTTCCCAACAGTTGCGCAGCCTGAATGGCGAATGGG
[124 nt withheld, positions 4338-4461]
C
[91 nt withheld, positions 4463-4553]
A
[49 nt withheld, positions 4555-4603]
CCTTTGACGTTGGAGTCCACGTTCTTT
[37 nt withheld, positions 4631-4667]
ACCCTATCTCGGTCTATTCTTTTGATTTATAAGGGATTTTGCCGATTTCGGCCTATTGGTTAAAAAATGA
GCTGATTTAACAAAAATTTAACGCGAATTTTAACAAAATATTAACGCTTACAATTTAGGTGGCACTTTTC
GGGGAAATGTGCGCGGAACCCCTATTTGTTTATTTTTCTAAATACATTCAAATATGTATCCGCTCATGAG
ACAATAACCCTGATAAATGCTTCAATAATATTGAAAAAGGAAGAGTATGAGTATTCAACATTTCCGTGTC
GCCCTTATTCCCTTTTTTGCGGCATTTTGCCTTCCTGTTTTTGCTCACCCAGAAACGCTGGTGAAAGTAA
AAGATGCTGAAGATCAGTTGGGTGCACGAGTGGGTTACATCGAACTGGATCTCAACAGCGGTAAGATCCT
TGAGAGTTTTCGCCCCGAAGAACGTTTTCCAATGATGAGCACTTTTAAAGTTCTGCTATGTGGCGCGGTA
TTATCCCGTATTGACGCCGGGCAAGAGCAACTCGGTCGCCGCATACACTATTCTCAGAATGACTTGGTTG
AGTACTCACCAGTCACAGAAAAGCATCTTACGGATGGCATGACAGTAAGAGAATTATGCAGTGCTGCCAT
AACCATGAGTGATAACACTGCGGCCAACTTACTTCTGACAACGATCGGAGGACCGAAGGAGCTAACCGCT
TTTTTGCACAACATGGGGGATCATGTAACTCGCCTTGATCGTTGGGAACCGGAGCTGAATGAAGCCATAC
CAAACGACGAGCGTGACACCACGATGCCTGTAGCAATGGCAACAACGTTGCGCAAACTATTAACTGGCGA
ACTACTTACTCTAGCTTCCCGGCAACAATTAATAGACTGGATGGAGGCGGATAAAGTTGCAGGACCACTT
CTGCGCTCGGCCCTTCCGGCTGGCTGGTTTATTGCTGATAAATCTGGAGCCGGTGAGCGTGGGTCTCGCG
GTATCATTGCAGCACTGGGGCCAGATGGTAAGCCCTCCCGTATCGTAGTTATCTACACGACGGGGAGTCA
GGCAACTATGGATGAACGAAATAGACAGATCGCTGAGATAGGTGCCTCACTGATTAAGCATTGGTAACTG
TCAGACCAAGTTTACTCATATATACTTTAGATTGATTTAAAACTTCATTTTTAATTTAAAAGGATCTAGG
TGAAGATCCTTTTTGATAATCTCATGACCAAAATCCCTTAACGTGAGTTTTCGTTCCACTGAGCGTCAGA
CCCCGTAGAAAAGATCAAAGGATCTTCTTGAGATCCTTTTTTTCTGCGCGTAATCTGCTGCTTGCAAACA
AAAAAACCACCGCTACCAGCGGTGGTTTGTTTGCCGGATCAAGAGCTACCAACTCTTTTTCCGAAGGTAA
CTGGCTTCAGCAGAGCGCAGATACCAAATACTGTTCTTCTAGTGTAGCCGTAGTTAGGCCACCACTTCAA
GAACTCTGTAGCACCGCCTACATACCTCGCTCTGCTAATCCTGTTACCAGTGGCTGCTGCCAGTGGCGAT
AAGTCGTGTCTTACCGGGTTGGACTCAAGACGATAGTTACCGGATAAGGCGCAGCGGTCGGGCTGAACGG
GGGGTTCGTGCACACAGCCCAGCTTGGAGCGAACGACCTACACCGAACTGAGATACCTACAGCGTGAGCT
ATGAGAAAGCGCCACGCTTCCCGAAGGGAGAAAGGCGGACAGGTATCCGGTAAGCGGCAGGGTCGGAACA
GGAGAGCGCACGAGGGAGCTTCCAGGGGGAAACGCCTGGTATCTTTATAGTCCTGTCGGGTTTCGCCACC
TCTGACTTGAGCGTCGATTTTTGTGATGCTCGTCAGGGGGGCGGAGCCTATGGAAAAACGCCAGCAACGC
GGCCTTTTTACGGTTCCTGGCCTTTTGCTGGCCTTTTGCTCACATGTTCTTTCCTGCGTTATCCCCTGAT
TCTGTGGATAACCGTATTACCGCCTTTGAGTGAGCTGATACCGCTCGCCGCAGCCGAACGACCGAGCGCA
GCGAGTCAGTGAGCGAGGAAGCGGAAGAGCGCCCAATACGCAAACCGCCTCTCCCCGCGCGTTGGCCGAT
TCATTAATGCAGCTGGCACGACAGGTTTCCCGACTGGAAAGCGGGCAGTGAGCGCAACGCAATTAATGTG
AGTTAGCTCACTCATTAGGCACCCCAGGTTTTACACTTTATGCTTCCGGCTCGTATGTTGTGTGGAATTG
TGAGCGGATAACAATTTCACACAGGAAACAGCTATGACCATGATTACGCCAAGCGCGCAATTAACCCTCA
CTAAAGGGAACAAAAGCTGGAGCTGCAAGCTTAATGTAGTCTTATGCAATACTCTTGTAGTCTTGCAACA
TGGTAACGATGAGTTAGCAACATGCCTTACAAGGAGAGAAAAAGCACCGTGCATGCCGATTGGTGGAAGT
AAGGTGGTACGATCGTGCCTTATTAGGAAGGCAACAGACGGGTCTGACATGGATTGGACGAACCACTGAA
TTGCCGCATTGCAGAGATATTGTATTTAAGTGCCTAGCTCGATACATAAACGGGTCTCTCTGGTTAGACC
AGATCTGAGCCTGGGAGCTCTCTGGCTAACTAGGGAACCCACTGCTTAAGCCTCAATAAAGCTTGCCTTG
AGTGCTTCAAGTAGTGTGTGCCCGTCTGTTGTGTGACTCTGGTAACTAGAGATCCCTCAGACCCTTTTAG
TCAGTGTGGAAAATCTCTAGCAGTGGCGCCCGAACAGGGACTTGAAAGCGAAAGGGAAACCAGAGGAGCT
CTCTCGACGCAGGACTCGGCTTGCTGAAGCGCGCACGGCAAGAGGCGAGGGGCGGCGACTGGTGAGTACG
CCAAAAATTTTGACTAGCGGAGGCTAGAAGGAGAGAGATGGGTGCGAGAGCGTCAGTATTAAGCGGGGGA
GAATTAGATCGCGATGGGAAAAAATTCGGTTAAGGCCAGGGGGAAAGAAAAAATATAAATTAAAACATAT
AGTATGGGCAAGCAGGGAGCTAGAACGATTCGCAGTTAATCCTGGCCTGTTAGAAACATCAGAAGGCTGT
AGACAAATACTGGGACAGCTACAACCATCCCTTCAGACAGGATCAGAAGAACTTAGATCATTATATAATA
CAGTAGCAACCCTCTATTGTGTGCATCAAAGGATAGAGATAAAAGACACCAAGGAAGCTTTAGACAAGAT
AGAGGAAGAGCAAAACAAAAGTAAGACCACCGCACAGCAAGCGGCCGCTGATCTTCAGACCTGGAGGAGG
AGATATGAGGGACAATTGGAGAAGTGAATTATATAAATATAAAGTAGTAAAAATTGAACCATTAGGAGTA
GCACCCACCAAGGCAAAGAGAAGAGTGGTGCAGAGAGAAAAAAGAGCAGTGGGAATAGGAGCTTTGTTCC
TTGGGTTCTTGGGAGCAGCAGGAAGCACTATGGGCGCAGCGTCAATGACGCTGACGGTACAGGCCAGACA
ATTATTGTCTGGTATAGTGCAGCAGCAGAACAATTTGCTGAGGGCTATTGAGGCGCAACAGCATCTGTTG
CAACTCACAGTCTGGGGCATCAAGCAGCTCCAGGCAAGAATCCTGGCTGTGGAAAGATACCTAAAGGATC
AACAGCTCCTGGGGATTTGGGGTTGCTCTGGAAAACTCATTTGCACCACTGCTGTGCCTTGGAATGCTAG
TTGGAGTAATAAATCTCTGGAACAGATTTGGAATCACACGACCTGGATGGAGTGGGACAGAGAAATTAAC
AATTACACAAGCTTAATACACTCCTTAATTGAAGAATCGCAAAACCAGCAAGAAAAGAATGAACAAGAAT
TATTGGAATTAGATAAATGGGCAAGTTTGTGGAATTGGTTTAACATAACAAATTGGCTGTGGTATATAAA
ATTATTCATAATGATAGTAGGAGGCTTGGTAGGTTTAAGAATAGTTTTTGCTGTACTTTCTATAGTGAAT
AGAGTTAGGCAGGGATATTCACCATTATCGTTTCAGACCCACCTCCCAACCCCGAGGGGACCCGACAGGC
CCGAAGGAATAGAAGAAGAAGGTGGAGAGAGAGACAGAGACAGATCCATTCGATTAGTGAACGGATCTCG
ACGGTATCGGTTAACTTTTAAAAGAAAAGGGGGGATTGGGGGGTACAGTGCAGGGGAAAGAATAGTAGAC
ATAATAGCAACAGACATACAAACTAAAGAATTACAAAAACAAATTACAAAAATTCAAAATTTTATCGATC
ACGAGACTAGCCTCGAGAAGCTTGATATCGAATTCCAC
Features (pLannotate 1.2.2; 28 found; start..end, strand, type, name):
      1..511     +  promoter       hPGK promoter: human phosphoglycerate kinase 1 promoter
    526..1233    +  CDS            mCherry: mCherry is a basic (constitutively fluorescent) red fluorescent protein published in 2004, derived from Discosoma sp.. It is reported to be a very rapidly-maturing monomer with low acid sensitivity.
   1300..2709    +  CDS            KLF4 (fragment): KLF4_HUMAN - Also known as EZF, GKLF. Experimental evidence at protein level: Swiss-Prot protein existence level 1. Transcription factor; can act both as activator and as repressor. Binds the 5'-CACCC-3' core sequence. Binds to the promoter region of its own gene and can activate its own transcription. Regulates the expression of key transcription factors during embryonic development. Plays an important role in maintaining embryonic stem cells, and in preventing their differentiation. Required for establishing the barrier function of the skin and for postnatal maturation and maintenance of the
   2716..2826    +  CDS            VP48: 3 tandem repeats of the minimal activation domain of herpes simplex virus VP16 (Cheng et al., 2013)
   2842..3430    +  misc_feature   WPRE: woodchuck hepatitis virus posttranscriptional regulatory element
   3447..3587    +  CDS            nef (fragment): NEF_HV1Z6 - Experimental evidence at protein level: Swiss-Prot protein existence level 1. Extracellular Nef protein targets CD4(+) T-lymphocytes for apoptosis by interacting with CXCR4 surface receptors. From Human immunodeficiency virus type 1 group M subtype D (isolate Z6) (HIV-1).
   3583..3763    +  LTR            5' LTR (truncated): truncated 5' long terminal repeat (LTR) from HIV-1
   3835..3956    +  polyA_signal   SV40 poly(A) signal: SV40 polyadenylation signal
   3996..4131    +  rep_origin     SV40 ori: SV40 origin of replication
   4152..4170    -  promoter       T7 promoter: promoter for bacteriophage T7 RNA polymerase
   4178..4333    +  CDS            lacZα (fragment): LacZα fragment of β-galactosidase; lacZ fragment
   4338..4766    +  rep_origin     f1 ori (sequence partly withheld): f1 bacteriophage origin of replication; arrow indicates direction of (+) strand synthesis
   4819..4923    +  promoter       AmpR promoter: bla
   4924..5784    +  CDS            AmpR: β-lactamase; bla; confers resistance to ampicillin, carbenicillin, and related antibiotics
   5955..6543    +  rep_origin     ori: high-copy-number ColE1/pMB1/pBR322/pUC origin of replication
   6726..6818    +  CDS            lacI (fragment): lac repressor; lacI; The lac repressor binds to the lac operator to inhibit transcription in E. coli. This inhibition can be relieved by adding lactose or isopropyl-β-D-thiogalactopyranoside (IPTG).
   6831..6852    +  protein_bind   CAP binding site: CAP binding activates transcription in the presence of cAMP. E. coli catabolite activator protein
   6867..6897    +  promoter       lac promoter: promoter for the E. coli lac operon
   6905..6921    +  protein_bind   lac operator: The lac repressor binds to the lac operator to inhibit transcription in E. coli. This inhibition can be relieved by adding lactose or isopropyl-β-D-thiogalactopyranoside (IPTG). lac repressor encoded by lacI
   6966..6984    +  promoter       T3 promoter: promoter for bacteriophage T3 RNA polymerase
   7012..7238    +  promoter       RSV promoter: Rous sarcoma virus enhancer/promoter
   7239..7419    +  LTR            5' LTR (truncated): truncated 5' long terminal repeat (LTR) from HIV-1
   7466..7591    +  misc_feature   HIV-1 Ψ: packaging signal of human immunodeficiency virus type 1
   7575..7938    +  CDS            HIV-1 gag (fragment): gag protein from human immunodeficiency virus 1; gag
   8084..8317    +  misc_feature   RRE: The Rev response element (RRE) of HIV-1 allows for Rev-dependent mRNA export from the nucleus to the cytoplasm.
   8694..8794    +  CDS            Rev (fragment): human immunodeficiency virus 1 (HIV-1) Rev protein; rev; enhances nuclear export of unspliced and incompletely spliced viral mRNAs
   8813..8930    +  misc_feature   cPPT/CTS: central polypurine tract and central termination sequence of HIV-1
   8950..8973    -  misc_feature   MCS (fragment): pBluescript multiple cloning site
