[The description below was written by a language model from this plasmid's Addgene catalogue record and pLannotate feature annotations shown in this document.]
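Description:
pSN30 is a lentiviral mammalian expression plasmid built on the pLM-mCherry-KLF4 backbone and designed to express a chimeric human KLF4 carrying an added transcriptional activation domain. It is propagated in E. coli through a high-copy ColE1/pUC-type origin with ampicillin selection from the bla gene. The backbone also retains pBluescript-derived remnants (f1 ori, lac promoter/operator, lacZα fragment, T3 and T7 promoters) and an SV40 origin.

The viral portion has a third-generation-style layout. An RSV enhancer/promoter drives a truncated HIV-1 5' LTR, followed by the Ψ packaging signal with a gag fragment, the Rev response element for Rev-dependent export of the genomic RNA, and the cPPT/CTS. A second truncated LTR, preceded by a nef fragment, closes the transfer cassette and is followed by an SV40 polyadenylation signal.

Between these elements, the human PGK promoter drives a single open reading frame. It encodes mCherry, then, according to the catalogue entry, a P2A peptide (not annotated separately, but consistent with the short gap between the coding features), then KLF4. KLF4 is fused at its C-terminus to what the record calls a "strong" VP16 domain, annotated as VP48, three tandem repeats of the minimal herpes simplex virus VP16 activation domain. The 2A element allows the red fluorescent marker and the KLF4-activator fusion to be produced as separate proteins from one transcript, so mCherry reports on transduced cells. A WPRE downstream enhances transcript expression.

The associated publication concerns transcriptional activator function in the reprogramming of human fibroblasts, which suggests the construct is meant for delivering an activator-enhanced KLF4 in that setting. No mammalian drug selection marker is annotated.
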