Addgene plasmid #100115: pSN30
Purpose: expresses a chimeric KLF4-activator fusion
Depositing lab: Mark Ptashne. Depositing organization: Memorial Sloan-Kettering Cancer Center. Publication: OCT4 and SOX2 Work as Transcriptional Activators in Reprogramming Human Fibroblasts. Narayan S, Bryant G, Shah S, Berrozpe G, Ptashne M. Cell Rep. 2017 Aug 15;20(7):1585-1596. doi: 10.1016/j.celrep.2017.07.071. PubMed 28813671.
Backbone
  Vector backbone: pLM-mCherry-KLF4
  Backbone manufacturer: Michel Sadelain (Addgene plasmid # 23243)
  Vector type: Mammalian Expression, Lentiviral
Growth in bacteria
  Bacterial resistance: Ampicillin, 100 μg/mL
  Growth temperature: 37°C
  Growth strain: NEB Stable
  Copy number: Unknown
Gene/Insert
  Gene/Insert name: mCherry-P2A-KLF4 fused to a 'strong' VP16 domain
  Species: H. sapiens (human)
  Entrez Gene: KLF4 (a.k.a. EZF, GKLF)
  Cloning method: Ligation Independent Cloning
  Sequencing primers: 5′ unknown
Terms and licenses: Academic/Nonprofit Terms; Industry Terms: Not Available to Industry
How to cite: pSN30 was a gift from Mark Ptashne (Addgene plasmid # 100115 ; http://n2t.net/addgene:100115 ; RRID:Addgene_100115)
